Addgene plasmid #115158: pHD-mW-attPCC-FRT (pTL717)
Purpose: Vector for generating dsDNA donors for HDR. Contains an attP-CC docking site, the visible GMR-white for identifying backbone incorporation flanked by FRT sites for FLP-mediated removal.
Depositing lab: Tobias Langenhan. Depositing organization: University of Leipzig. Publication: Parallel Genomic Engineering of Two Drosophila Genes Using Orthogonal attB/attP Sites. Blanco-Redondo B, Langenhan T. G3 (Bethesda). 2018 Jul 31. pii: g3.118.200565. doi: 10.1534/g3.118.200565. PubMed 30065043.
Backbone
  Vector backbone: pHD-DsRed-attP
  Backbone size w/o insert (bp): 2796
  Total vector size (bp): 5974
  Vector type: Insect Expression
  Selectable markers: mini-White
Growth in bacteria
  Bacterial resistance: Ampicillin, 100 μg/mL
  Growth temperature: 37°C
  Growth strain: DH5alpha
  Copy number: High Copy
Gene/Insert
  Gene/Insert name: mW attP-CC FRT
  Species: Synthetic
  Insert size (bp): 3178
  Cloning method: Restriction Enzyme; 5′ cloning site NdeI (not destroyed); 3′ cloning site SpeI (not destroyed)
  Sequencing primers: 5′ 5'-CGTAGCGCCGATGGTAGTGTG-3' / 5'-CTCGCATATCTGGCTCTAAGACTTC-3'; 3′ 5'-CTACGCCCCCAACTGAGA-3' / 5'-ATGTTATCAGTATTTATTATGCA-3'
Terms and licenses: Academic/Nonprofit Terms; Industry Terms: Not Available to Industry
Depositor comments: Based on pHD-DsRed-attP vector (Gratz et al., Genetics, 2014; DOI: 10.1534/genetics.113.160713)
How to cite: pHD-mW-attPCC-FRT (pTL717) was a gift from Tobias Langenhan (Addgene plasmid # 115158 ; http://n2t.net/addgene:115158 ; RRID:Addgene_115158)
