[The description below was written by a language model from this plasmid's Addgene catalogue record and pLannotate feature annotations shown in this document.]
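Description:
pHD-mW-attPCC-FRT (pTL717) is a Drosophila genome-engineering vector of about 6 kb, derived from pHD-DsRed-attP. It is used as a scaffold for building double-stranded DNA donors for homology-directed repair. It is propagated in E. coli as a high-copy plasmid, using a ColE1/pUC-type origin and an ampicillin resistance gene (β-lactamase with its own promoter). The feature table also picks up short fragments of KanR, lacZα, a 5S rRNA sequence and rrnB terminators. These appear to be backbone remnants rather than functional parts.

The synthetic insert of roughly 3.2 kb was cloned between NdeI and SpeI sites, both of which are retained. It replaces the DsRed marker cassette of the parent vector with three elements. The first is a φC31 attP docking site in the "CC" variant form, annotated only as a partial match to the canonical attP. The associated publication title indicates that such variants serve as orthogonal attB/attP pairs, so that two loci can be engineered in parallel. Directly next to it is a mini-white marker encoding the Drosophila white eye-pigment precursor transporter. The catalogue describes it as GMR-white, but the GMR regulatory element is not annotated separately in the table. It gives a visible eye-colour readout; the record words its role as identifying backbone incorporation. The third element is a pair of minimal FRT sites in the same orientation flanking the marker, so FLP recombinase can excise white. Since attP lies outside the FRT pair, excision should leave it and a single FRT in place.

The supplied plasmid carries no homology arms, and the record does not state where they are to be inserted; users add locus-specific arms to build the final donor. Once the attP site is in the genome, it can receive attB-bearing constructs through φC31 integrase.
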