Features (pLannotate 1.2.2; 12 found; start..end, strand, type, name):
    862..958     -  promoter       AmpR promoter (fragment): bla
    988..1012    -  CDS            KanR (fragment): aminoglycoside phosphotransferase; aph(3')-Ia; confers resistance to kanamycin
   1041..1156    +  ncRNA          5S rRNA: Accession: RF00001 - 5S ribosomal RNA
   1160..1200    +  terminator     rrnB T1 terminator (fragment): transcription terminator T1 from the E. coli rrnB gene
   1289..1339    +  protein_bind   phage φC31 attP (fragment): attachment site of phage φC31 phage φC31 integrase
   1339..1372    +  protein_bind   FRT (minimal): supports FLP-mediated excision but not integration (Turan and Bode, 2011) FLP recombinase from the Saccharomyces cerevisiae 2μ plasmid
   2166..4226    +  CDS            w: WHITE_DROME - Experimental evidence at transcript level: Swiss-Prot protein existence level 2. Part of a membrane-spanning permease system necessary for the transport of pigment precursors into pigment cells responsible for eye color. White dimerize with brown for the transport of guanine. Scarlet and white complex transports a metabolic intermediate (such as 3- hydroxy kynurenine) from the cytoplasm into the pigment granules. From Drosophila melanogaster (Fruit fly).
   4410..4443    +  protein_bind   FRT (minimal): supports FLP-mediated excision but not integration (Turan and Bode, 2011) FLP recombinase from the Saccharomyces cerevisiae 2μ plasmid
   4979..4998    +  CDS            lacZα (fragment): LacZα fragment of β-galactosidase; lacZ fragment
   5023..5040    -  terminator     rrnB T2 terminator (fragment): transcription terminator T2 from the E. coli rrnB gene
   5265..5853    -  rep_origin     ori: high-copy-number ColE1/pMB1/pBR322/pUC origin of replication
   5977..859     -  CDS            AmpR (across the origin): β-lactamase; bla; confers resistance to ampicillin, carbenicillin, and related antibiotics
>Addgene plasmid #115158 | pHD-mW-attPCC-FRT (pTL717) | depositor full sequence | sequence record 216892 | pHD-mW-attPCC-FRT (pTL717) sequence 5978 bps
ACCAATGCTTAATCAGTGAGGCACCTATCTCAGCGATCTGTCTATTTCGTTCATCCATAGTTGCCTGACT
CCCCGTCGTGTAGATAACTACGATACGGGAGGGCTTACCATCTGGCCCCAGCGCTGCGATGATACCGCGA
GAACCACGCTCACCGGCTCCGGATTTATCAGCAATAAACCAGCCAGCCGGAAGGGCCGAGCGCAGAAGTG
GTCCTGCAACTTTATCCGCCTCCATCCAGTCTATTAATTGTTGCCGGGAAGCTAGAGTAAGTAGTTCGCC
AGTTAATAGTTTGCGCAACGTTGTTGCCATCGCTACAGGCATCGTGGTGTCACGCTCGTCGTTTGGTATG
GCTTCATTCAGCTCCGGTTCCCAACGATCAAGGCGAGTTACATGATCCCCCATGTTGTGCAAAAAAGCGG
TTAGCTCCTTCGGTCCTCCGATCGTTGTCAGAAGTAAGTTGGCCGCAGTGTTATCACTCATGGTTATGGC
AGCACTGCATAATTCTCTTACTGTCATGCCATCCGTAAGATGCTTTTCTGTGACTGGTGAGTACTCAACC
AAGTCATTCTGAGAATAGTGTATGCGGCGACCGAGTTGCTCTTGCCCGGCGTCAATACGGGATAATACCG
CGCCACATAGCAGAACTTTAAAAGTGCTCATCATTGGAAAACGTTCTTCGGGGCGAAAACTCTCAAGGAT
CTTACCGCTGTTGAGATCCAGTTCGATGTAACCCACTCGTGCACCCAACTGATCTTCAGCATCTTTTACT
TTCACCAGCGTTTCTGGGTGAGCAAAAACAGGAAGGCAAAATGCCGCAAAAAAGGGAATAAGGGCGACAC
GGAAATGTTGAATACTCATATTCTTCCTTTTTCAATATTATTGAAGCATTTATCAGGGTTATTGTCTCAT
GAGCGGATACATATTTGAATGTATTTAGAAAAATAAACAAATAGGGGTCAGTGTTACAACCAATTAACCA
ATTCTGAACATTATCGCGAGCCCATTTATACCTGAATATGGCTCATAACACCCCTTGTTTGCCTGGCGGC
AGTAGCGCGGTGGTCCCACCTGACCCCATGCCGAACTCAGAAGTGAAACGCCGTAGCGCCGATGGTAGTG
TGGGGACTCCCCATGCGAGAGTAGGGAACTGCCAGGCATCAAATAAAACGAAAGGCTCAGTCGAAAGACT
GGGCCTTTCGCCCGGGCTAATTATGGGGTGTCGCCCTTCGCTGAAGCAGGTGGAATTCTTGCATGCTAGC
GGCCGCGGACATATGCACACCTGCGATCGTAGTGCCCCAACTGGGGTAACCTCCGAGTTCTCTCAGTTGG
GGGCGTAGGAAGTTCCTATTCTCTAGAAAGTATAGGAACTTCCGTACGACTAGCACCTGACTGTCGAGCC
CAGTGGAAACCCTTGAAATGCCTTTAAGTCGAGCCCAGTGGAAACCCTTGAAATGCCTTTAAGTCGAGCC
CAGTGGAAACCCTTGAAATGCCTTTAAGTCGAGCCCAGTGGAAACCCTTGAAATGCCTTTAAGTCGAGCC
CAGTGGAAACCCTTGAAATGCCTTTAAGTCGAGTAGCAGTCGAGGTAGGTACGCCATGCCCCGTTATTCT
CTATTCGTTTTGTGACTCTCCCTCTCTGTACTATTGCTCTCTCACTCTGTCGCACAGTAAACGGCACGCT
ATTCTCGTTGCTTCGAGAGAGCGCGCCTCGAATGTTCGCGAAAAGAGCGCCGGAGTATAAATAGAGGCGC
TTCGTCGACGGAGCGTCAATTCAATTCAAACAAGCAAAGTGAACACATCGCGAAGCGTAAGCTGAGCAAA
CAAACAAGCGCAGCTGAACAAGCTAAACAATCTGCAATAAAGTGCAAGTTAAAGTGAATCAATTAAAAGT
AACCAACAACCAAGTAATTAAACTAAAAACTGCAACTACTGAAATCAACCAAGAAGTCATTATTGAAGAC
AAGAAGAGAACTCTGAATAGGTCGATAGCGTCAATTCGGCACGAGCGGTTTCGTGACGAAGCTCCAAGCG
GTTTACGCCATCAATTAAACACAAAGTGCTGTGCCAAAACTCCTCTCGCTTCTTATTTTTGTTTGTTTTT
TGAGTGATTGGGTGGGTGATTGGTTTTGGGTGGGTAAGCAGGGGAAAGTGTGAAAAATCCCGGCAATGGG
CCAAGAGGATCAGGAGCTATTAATTCGCGGAGGCAGCAAACACCCATCTGCCGAGCATCTGAACAATGGT
GACAGCGGAGCGGCTTCGCAGAGCTGCATTAACCAGGGCTTCGGGCAGGCCAAAAACTACGGCACGCTCC
TGCCACCCAGTCCGCCGGAGGACTCCGGTTCAGGGAGCGGCCAACTAGCCGAGAACCTCACCTATGCCTG
GCACAATATGGACATCTTTGGGGCGGTCAATCAGCCGGGCTCCGGATGGCGGCAGCTGGTCAACCGGACA
CGCGGACTATTCTGCAACGAGCGACACATACCGGCGCCCAGGAAACATTTGCTCAAGAACGTTTGCGGCG
TGGCCTATCCGGGCGAACTTTTGGCCGTGATGGGCAGTTCCGGTGCCGGAAAGACGACCCTGCTGAATGC
CCTTGCCTTTCGATCGCCGCAGGGCATCCAAGTATCGCCATCCGGGATGCGACTGCTCAATGGCCAACCT
GTGGACGCCAAGGAGATGCAGGCCAGGTGCGCCTATGTCCAGCAGGATGACCTCTTTATCGGCTCCCTAA
CGGCCAGGGAACACCTGATTTTCCAGGCCATGGTGCGGATGCCACGACATCTGACCTATCGGCAGCGAGT
GGCCCGCGTGGATCAGGTGATCCAGGAGCTTTCGCTCAGCAAATGTCAGCACACGATCATCGGTGTGCCC
GGCAGGGTGAAAGGTCTGTCCGGCGGAGAAAGGAAGCGTCTGGCATTCGCCTCCGAGGCACTAACCGATC
CGCCGCTTCTGATCTGCGATGAGCCCACCTCCGGACTGGACTCATTTACCGCCCACAGCGTCGTCCAGGT
GCTGAAGAAGCTGTCGCAGAAGGGCAAGACCGTCATCCTGACCATTCATCAGCCGTCTTCCGAGCTGTTT
GAGCTCTTTGACAAGATCCTTCTGATGGCCGAGGGCAGGGTAGCTTTCTTGGGCACTCCCAGCGAAGCCG
TCGACTTCTTTTCCTACGTGGGTGCCCAGTGTCCTACCAACTACAATCCGGCGGACTTTTACGTACAGGT
GTTGGCCGTTGTGCCCGGACGGGAGATCGAGTCCCGTGATCGGATCGCCAAGATATGCGACAATTTTGCC
ATTAGCAAAGTAGCCCGGGATATGGAGCAGTTGTTGGCCACCAAAAATTTGGAGAAGCCACTGGAGCAGC
CGGAGAATGGGTACACCTACAAGGCCACCTGGTTCATGCAGTTCCGGGCGGTCCTGTGGCGATCCTGGCT
GTCGGTGCTCAAGGAACCACTCCTCGTAAAAGTGCGACTTATTCAGACAACGATGGTTGCCATCTTGATT
GGCCTCATCTTTTTGGGCCAACAACTCACGCAAGTGGGCGTGATGAATATCAACGGAGCCATCTTCCTCT
TCCTGACCAACATGACCTTTCAAAACGTCTTTGCCACGATAAATGTGTTCACCTCAGAGCTGCCAGTTTT
TATGAGGGAGGCCCGAAGTCGACTTTATCGCTGTGACACATACTTTCTGGGCAAAACGATTGCCGAATTG
CCGCTTTTTCTCACAGTGCCACTGGTCTTCACGGCGATTGCCTATCCGATGATCGGACTGCGGGCCGGAG
TGCTGCACTTCTTCAACTGCCTGGCGCTGGTCACTCTGGTGGCCAATGTGTCAACGTCCTTCGGATATCT
AATATCCTGCGCCAGCTCCTCGACCTCGATGGCGCTGTCTGTGGGTCCGCCGGTTATCATACCATTCCTG
CTCTTTGGCGGCTTCTTCTTGAACTCGGGCTCGGTGCCAGTATACCTCAAATGGTTGTCGTACCTCTCAT
GGTTCCGTTACGCCAACGAGGGTCTGCTGATTAACCAATGGGCGGACGTGGAGCCGGGCGAAATTAGCTG
CACATCGTCGAACACCACGTGCCCCAGTTCGGGCAAGGTCATCCTGGAGACGCTTAACTTCTCCGCCGCC
GATCTGCCGCTGGACTACGTGGGTCTGGCCATTCTCATCGTGAGCTTCCGGGTGCTCGCATATCTGGCTC
TAAGACTTCGGGCCCGACGCAAGGAGTAGCCGACATATATCCGAAATAACTGTTTGTTTTTTTTTTTTAC
CATTATTACCATCGTGTTTACTGTTTATTGCCCCCTCAAAAAGCTAATGTAATTATATTTGTGCCAATAA
AAACAAGATATGACCTATAGAATACAAAAAAAAAAAAAAAAAAAAAAAAAAAACTCGACACCGGGATCCG
AAGTTCCTATTCTCTAGAAAGTATAGGAACTTCAGAAGAGCACTAGTAAAGATCTCCATGCATAAGGCGC
GCCTAGGCCTTCTGCAGCTCGAGGCTCTTCCGTCAATCGAGTTCAAGGGCGACACAAAATTTATTCTAAA
TGCATAATAAATACTGATAACATCTTATAGTTTGTATTATATTTTGTATTATCGTTGACATGTATAATTT
TGATATCAAAAACTGATTTTCCCTTTATTATTTTCGAGATTTATTTTCTTAATTCTCTTTAACAAACTAG
AAATATTGTATATACAAAAAATCATAAATAATAGATGAATAGTTTAATTATAGGTGTTCATCAATCGAAA
AAGCAACGTATCTTATTTAAAGTGCGTTGCTTTTTTCTCATTTATAAGGTTAAATAATTCTCATATATCA
AGCAAAGTGACAGGCGCCCTTAAATATTCTGACAAATGCTCTTTCCCTAAACTCCCCCCATAAAAAAACC
CGCCGAAGCGGGTTTTTACGTTATTTGCGGATTAACGATTACTCGTTATCAGAACCGCCCAGGGGGCCCG
AGCTTAAGACTGGCCGTCGTTTTACAACACAGAAAGAGTTTGTAGAAACGCAAAAAGGCCATCCGTCAGG
GGCCTTCTGCTTAGTTTGATGCCTGGCAGTTCCCTACTCTCGCCTTCCGCTTCCTCGCTCACTGACTCGC
TGCGCTCGGTCGTTCGGCTGCGGCGAGCGGTATCAGCTCACTCAAAGGCGGTAATACGGTTATCCACAGA
ATCAGGGGATAACGCAGGAAAGAACATGTGAGCAAAAGGCCAGCAAAAGGCCAGGAACCGTAAAAAGGCC
GCGTTGCTGGCGTTTTTCCATAGGCTCCGCCCCCCTGACGAGCATCACAAAAATCGACGCTCAAGTCAGA
GGTGGCGAAACCCGACAGGACTATAAAGATACCAGGCGTTTCCCCCTGGAAGCTCCCTCGTGCGCTCTCC
TGTTCCGACCCTGCCGCTTACCGGATACCTGTCCGCCTTTCTCCCTTCGGGAAGCGTGGCGCTTTCTCAT
AGCTCACGCTGTAGGTATCTCAGTTCGGTGTAGGTCGTTCGCTCCAAGCTGGGCTGTGTGCACGAACCCC
CCGTTCAGCCCGACCGCTGCGCCTTATCCGGTAACTATCGTCTTGAGTCCAACCCGGTAAGACACGACTT
ATCGCCACTGGCAGCAGCCACTGGTAACAGGATTAGCAGAGCGAGGTATGTAGGCGGTGCTACAGAGTTC
TTGAAGTGGTGGGCTAACTACGGCTACACTAGAAGAACAGTATTTGGTATCTGCGCTCTGCTGAAGCCAG
TTACCTTCGGAAAAAGAGTTGGTAGCTCTTGATCCGGCAAACAAACCACCGCTGGTAGCGGTGGTTTTTT
TGTTTGCAAGCAGCAGATTACGCGCAGAAAAAAAGGATCTCAAGAAGATCCTTTGATCTTTTCTACGGGG
TCTGACGCTCAGTGGAACGACGCGCGCGTAACTCACGTTAAGGGATTTTGGTCATGAGCTTGCGCCGTCC
CGTCAAGTCAGCGTAATGCTCTGCTTTT
