>Addgene plasmid #115158 | pHD-mW-attPCC-FRT (pTL717) | addgene partial sequence | sequence record 224338 | Addgene Partial NGS Result
TTTTTGTATTCTATAGGTCATATCTTGTTTTTATTGGCACAAATATAATTACATTAGCTTTTTGAGGGGG
CAATAAACAGTAAACACGATGGTAATAATGGTAAAAAAAAAAAACAAACAGTTATTTCGGATATATGTCG
GCTACTCCTTGCGTCGGGCCCGAAGTCTTAGAGCCAGATATGCGAGCACCCGGAAGCTCACGATGAGAAT
GGCCAGACCCACGTAGTCCAGCGGCAGATCGGCGGCGGAGAAGTTAAGCGTCTCCAGGATGACCTTGCCC
GAACTGGGGCACGTGGTGTTCGACGATGTGCAGCTAATTTCGCCCGGCTCCACGTCCGCCCATTGGTTAA
TCAGCAGACCCTCGTTGGCGTAACGGAACCATGAGAGGTACGACAACCATTTGAGGTATACTGGCACCGA
GCCCGAGTTCAAGAAGAAGCCGCCAAAGAGCAGGAATGGTATGATAACCGGCGGACCCACAGACAGCGCC
ATCGAGGTCGAGGAGCTGGCGCAGGATATTAGATATCCGAAGGACGTTGACACATTGGCCACCAGAGTGA
CCAGCGCCAGGCAGTTGAAGAAGTGCAGCACTCCGGCCCGCAGTCCGATCATCGGATAGGCAATCGCCGT
GAAGACCAGTGGCACTGTGAGAAAAAGCGGCAATTCGGCAATCGTTTTGCCCAGAAAGTATGTGTCACAG
CGATAAAGTCGACTTCGGGCCTCCCTCATAAAAACTGGCAGCTCTGAGGTGAACACATTTATCGTGGCAA
AGACGTTTTGAAAGGTCATGTTGGTCAGGAAGAGGAAGATGGCTCCGTTGATATTCATCACGCCCACTTG
CGTGAGTTGTTGGCCCAAAAAGATGAGGCCAATCAAGATGGCAACCATCGTTGTCTGAATAAGTCGCACT
TTTACGAGGAGTGGTTCCTTGAGCACCGACAGCCAGGATCGCCACAGGACCGCCCGGAACTGCATGAACC
AGGTGGCCTTGTAGGTGTACCCATTCTCCGGCTGCTCCAGTGGCTTCTCCAAATTTTTGGTGGCCAACAA
CTGCTCCATATCCCGGGCTACTTTGCTAATGGCAAAATTGTCGCATATCTTGGCGATCCGATCACGGGAC
TCGATCTCCCGTCCGGGCACAACGGCCAACACCTGTACGTAAAAGTCCGCCGGATTGTAGTTGGTAGGAC
ACTGGGCACCCACGTAGGAAAAGAAGTCGACGGCTTCGCTGGGAGTGCCCAAGAAAGCTACCCTGCCCTC
GGCCATCAGAAGGATCTTGTCAAAGAGCTCAAACAGCTCGGAAGACGGCTGATGAATGGTCAGGATGACG
GTCTTGCCCTTCTGCGACAGCTTCTTCAGCACCTGGACGACGCTGTGGGCGGTAAATGAGTCCAGTCCGG
AGGTGGGCTCATCGCAGATCAGAAGCGGCGGATCGGTTAGTGCCTCGGAGGCGAATGCCAGACGCTTCCT
TTCTCCGCCGGACAGACCTTTCACCCTGCCGGGCACACCGATGATCGTGTGCTGACATTTGCTGAGCGAA
AGCTCCTGGATCACCTGATCCACGCGGGCCACTCGCTGCCGATAGGTCAGATGTCGTGGCATCCGCACCA
TGGCCTGGAAAATCAGGTGTTCCCTGGCCGTTAGGGAGCCGATAAAGAGGTCATCCTGCTGGACATAGGC
GCACCTGGCCTGCATCTCCTTGGCGTCCACAGGTTGGCCATTGAGCAGTCGCATCCCGGATGGCGATACT
TGGATGCCCTGCGGCGATCGAAAGGCAAGGGCATTCAGCAGGGTCGTCTTTCCGGCACCGGAACTGCCCA
TCACGGCCAAAAGTTCGCCCGGATAGGCCACGCCGCAAACGTTCTTGAGCAAATGTTTCCTGGGCGCCGG
TATGTGTCGCTCGTTGCAGAATAGTCCGCGTGTCCGGTTGACCAGCTGCCGCCATCCGGAGCCCGGCTGA
TTGACCGCCCCAAAGATGTCCATATTGTGCCAGGCATAGGTGAGGTTCTCGGCTAGTTGGCCGCTCCCTG
AACCGGAGTCCTCCGGCGGACTGGGTGGCAGGAGCGTGCCGTAGTTTTTGGCCTGCCCGAAGCCCTGGTT
AATGCAGCTCTGCGAAGCCGCTCCGCTGTCACCATTGTTCAGATGCTCGGCAGATGGGTGTTTGCTGCCT
CCGCGAATTAATAGCTCCTGATCCTCTTGGCCCATTGCCGGGATTTTTCACACTTTCCCCTGCTTACCCA
CCCAAAACCAATCACCCACCCAATCACTCAAAAAACAAACAAAAATAAGAAGCGAGAGGAGTTTTGGCAC
AGCACTTTGTGTTTAATTGATGGCGTAAACCGCTTGGAGCTTCGTCACGAAACCGCTCGTGCCGAATTGA
CGCTATCGACCTATTCAGAGTTCTCTTCTTGTCTTCAATAATGACTTCTTGGTTGATTTCAGTAGTTGCA
GTTTTTAGTTTAATTACTTGGTTGTTGGTTACTTTTAATTGATTCACTTTAACTTGCACTTTATTGCAGA
TTGTTTAGCTTGTTCAGCTGCGCTTGTTTGTTTGCTCAGCTTACGCTTCGCGATGTGTTCACTTTGCTTG
TTTGAATTGAATTGACGCTCCGTCGACGAAGCGCCTCTATTTATACTCCGGCGCTCTTTTCGCGAACATT
CGAGGCGCGCTCTCTCGAAGCAACGAGAATAGCGTGCCGTTTACTGTGCGACAGAGTGAGAGAGCAATAG
TACAGAGAGGGAGAGTCACAAAACGAATAGAGAATAACGGGGCATGGCGTACCTACCTCGACTGCTACTC
GACTTAAAGGCATTTCAAGGGTTTCCACTGGGCTCGACTTAAAGGCATTTCAAGGGTTTCCACTGGGCTC
GACTTAAAGGCATTTCAAGGGTTTCCACTGGGCTCGACTTAAAGGCATTTCAAGGGTTTCCACTGGGCTC
GACTTAAAGGCATTTCAAGGGTTTCCACTGGGCTCGACAGTCAGGTGCTAGTCGTACGGAAGTTCCTATA
CTTTCTAGAGAATAGGAACTTCCTACGCCCCCAACTGAGAGAACTCGGAGGTTACCCCAGTTGGGGCACT
ACGATCGCAGGTGTGCATATGTCCGCGGCCGCTAGCATGCAAGAATTCCACCTGCTTCAGCGAAGGGCGA
CACCCCATAATTAGCCCGGGCGAAAGGCCCAGTCTTTCGACTGAGCCTTTCGTTTTATTTGATGCCTGGC
AGTTCCCTACTCTCGCATGGGGAGTCCCCACACTACCATCGGCGCTACGGCGTTTCACTTCTGAGTTCGG
CATGGGGTCAGGTGGGACCACCGCGCTACTGCCGCCAGGCAAACAAGGGGTGTTATGAGCCATATTCAGG
TATAAATGGGCTCGCGATAATGTTCAGAATTGGTTAATTGGTTGTAACACTGACCCCTATTTGTTTATTT
TTCTAAATACATTCAAATATGTATCCGCTCATGAGACAATAACCCTGATAAATGCTTCAATAATATTGAA
AAAGGAAGAATATGAGTATTCAACATTTCCGTGTCGCCCTTATTCCCTTTTTTGCGGCATTTTGCCTTCC
TGTTTTTGCTCACCCAGAAACGCTGGTGAAAGTAAAAGATGCTGAAGATCAGTTGGGTGCACGAGTGGGT
TACATCGAACTGGATCTCAACAGCGGTAAGATCCTTGAGAGTTTTCGCCCCGAAGAACGTTTTCCAATGA
TGAGCACTTTTAAAGTTCTGCTATGTGGCGCGGTATTATCCCGTATTGACGCCGGGCAAGAGCAACTCGG
TCGCCGCATACACTATTCTCAGAATGACTTGGTTGAGTACTCACCAGTCACAGAAAAGCATCTTACGGAT
GGCATGACAGTAAGAGAATTATGCAGTGCTGCCATAACCATGAGTGATAACACTGCGGCCAACTTACTTC
TGACAACGATCGGAGGACCGAAGGAGCTAACCGCTTTTTTGCACAACATGGGGGATCATGTAACTCGCCT
TGATCGTTGGGAACCGGAGCTGAATGAAGCCATACCAAACGACGAGCGTGACACCACGATGCCTGTAGCG
ATGGCAACAACGTTGCGCAAACTATTAACTGGCGAACTACTTACTCTAGCTTCCCGGCAACAATTAATAG
ACTGGATGGAGGCGGATAAAGTTGCAGGACCACTTCTGCGCTCGGCCCTTCCGGCTGGCTGGTTTATTGC
TGATAAATCCGGAGCCGGTGAGCGTGGTTCTCGCGGTATCATCGCAGCGCTGGGGCCAGATGGTAAGCCC
TCCCGTATCGTAGTTATCTACACGACGGGGAGTCAGGCAACTATGGATGAACGAAATAGACAGATCGCTG
AGATAGGTGCCTCACTGATTAAGCATTGGTAAGCAGAGCATTACGCTGACTTGACGGGACGGCGCAAGCT
CATGACCAAAATCCCTTAACGTGAGTTACGCGCGCGTCGTTCCACTGAGCGTCAGACCCCGTAGAAAAGA
TCAAAGGATCTTCTTGAGATCCTTTTTTTCTGCGCGTAATCTGCTGCTTGCAAACAAAAAAACCACCGCT
ACCAGCGGTGGTTTGTTTGCCGGATCAAGAGCTACCAACTCTTTTTCCGAAGGTAACTGGCTTCAGCAGA
GCGCAGATACCAAATACTGTTCTTCTAGTGTAGCCGTAGTTAGCCCACCACTTCAAGAACTCTGTAGCAC
CGCCTACATACCTCGCTCTGCTAATCCTGTTACCAGTGGCTGCTGCCAGTGGCGATAAGTCGTGTCTTAC
CGGGTTGGACTCAAGACGATAGTTACCGGATAAGGCGCAGCGGTCGGGCTGAACGGGGGGTTCGTGCACA
CAGCCCAGCTTGGAGCGAACGACCTACACCGAACTGAGATACCTACAGCGTGAGCTATGAGAAAGCGCCA
CGCTTCCCGAAGGGAGAAAGGCGGACAGGTATCCGGTAAGCGGCAGGGTCGGAACAGGAGAGCGCACGAG
GGAGCTTCCAGGGGGAAACGCCTGGTATCTTTATAGTCCTGTCGGGTTTCGCCACCTCTGACTTGAGCGT
CGATTTTTGTGATGCTCGTCAGGGGGGCGGAGCCTATGGAAAAACGCCAGCAACGCGGCCTTTTTACGGT
TCCTGGCCTTTTGCTGGCCTTTTGCTCACATGTTCTTTCCTGCGTTATCCCCTGATTCTGTGGATAACCG
TATTACCGCCTTTGAGTGAGCTGATACCGCTCGCCGCAGCCGAACGACCGAGCGCAGCGAGTCAGTGAGC
GAGGAAGCGGAAGGCGAGAGTAGGGAACTGCCAGGCATCAAACTAAGCAGAAGGCCCCTGACGGATGGCC
TTTTTGCGTTTCTACAAACTCTTTCTGTGTTGTAAAACGACGGCCAGTCTTAAGCTCGGGCCCCCTGGGC
GGTTCTGATAACGAGTAATCGTTAATCCGCAAATAACGTAAAAACCCGCTTCGGCGGGTTTTTTTATGGG
GGGAGTTTAGGGAAAGAGCATTTGTCAGAATATTTAAGGGCGCCTGTCACTTTGCTTGATATATGAGAAT
TATTTAACCTTATAAATGAGAAAAAAGCAACGCACTTTAAATAAGATACGTTGCTTTTTCGATTGATGAA
CACCTATAATTAAACTATTCATCTATTATTTATGATTTTTTGTATATACAATATTTCTAGTTTGTTAAAG
AGAATTAAGAAAATAAATCTCGAAAATAATAAAGGGAAAATCAGTTTTTGATATCAAAATTATACATGTC
AACGATAATACAAAATATAATACAAACTATAAGATGTTATCAGTATTTATTATGCATTTAGAATAAATTT
TGTGTCGCCCTTGAACTCGATTGACGGAAGAGCCTCGAGCTGCAGAAGGCCTAGGCGCGCCTTATGCATG
GAGATCTTTACTAGTGCTCTTCTGAAGTTCCTATACTTTCTAGAGAATAGGAACTTCGGATCCCGGTGTC
GAGT
